Addgene plasmid #128273: pMTG04-AmpFRT
Purpose: Deg-LITer1.0 gene circuit with the following architecture: CMV-TetOx2-TetR-LOV-RRRG---CMV-TetOx2-GFP
Depositing lab: Gabor Balazsi. Publication: Noise-reducing optogenetic negative-feedback gene circuits in human cells. Guinn MT, Balazsi G. Nucleic Acids Res. 2019 Jul 3. pii: 5527975. doi: 10.1093/nar/gkz556. PubMed 31269201.
Backbone
  Vector backbone: pCB-D2ir-GKwh-D2irTN5kwh
  Total vector size (bp): 6570
  Vector type: Mammalian Expression, Synthetic Biology
  Selectable markers: Hygromycin
Growth in bacteria
  Bacterial resistance: Ampicillin, 100 μg/mL
  Growth temperature: 37°C
  Growth strain: DH5alpha
  Copy number: Unknown
Gene/Insert 1
  Gene/Insert name: TetR-LOV-RRRG (alt name: Tetracycline repressor, Light-oxygen-voltage-sensing domain, RRRG degron)
  Species: Synthetic
  Promoter: CMV
  Cloning method: Restriction Enzyme; 5′ cloning site BamHI (unknown if destroyed); 3′ cloning site AgeI (unknown if destroyed)
  Sequencing primers: 5′ tttttggctactacacttg
Gene/Insert 2
  Gene/Insert name: EGFP
  Species: Synthetic
  Promoter: CMV
  Cloning method: Restriction Enzyme; 5′ cloning site MluI (unknown if destroyed); 3′ cloning site EcoRI (unknown if destroyed)
  Sequencing primers: 5′ CCTACGGCAAGCTGACCCTGAA
Terms and licenses: Academic/Nonprofit Terms; Industry Terms: Not Available to Industry
Depositor comments: Additional relevant information can be found from this publciation: Nevozhay et al Nat Commun. 2013 Feb 5;4:1451. doi: 10.1038/ncomms2471
How to cite: pMTG04-AmpFRT was a gift from Gabor Balazsi (Addgene plasmid # 128273 ; http://n2t.net/addgene:128273 ; RRID:Addgene_128273)
