[The description below was written by a language model from this plasmid's Addgene catalogue record and pLannotate feature annotations shown in this document.]
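Description:
pMTG04-AmpFRT is a mammalian expression and synthetic-biology plasmid carrying the Deg-LITer1.0 gene circuit, an optogenetic negative-feedback design intended for noise-reduced, light-tunable gene expression in human cells. It is propagated in E. coli through a high-copy ColE1/pUC-type origin with ampicillin selection (AmpR under its own bla promoter). A partial f1 origin and lac promoter/operator remnants also remain from the backbone. Both full sequence records are about 9.1 kb and essentially agree with each other, whereas the catalogue lists 6,570 bp, a figure that may describe the backbone alone.

The circuit consists of two tandem, same-orientation transcription units. Each is driven by a CMV enhancer/promoter followed by short tet-operator matches, corresponding to the stated CMV-TetOx2 architecture, and each ends with a WPRE and a bGH polyadenylation signal. The first unit contains a rabbit β-globin intron and EGFP as the reporter output. The second encodes the TetR-LOV-RRRG regulator. The annotation tool labels its parts as an rtTA3 fragment (the TetR portion), an SV40 NLS fragment and miniSOG (a hit reflecting the LOV domain), while the small RRRG degron is not annotated separately. Because TetR represses both its own promoter and the reporter promoter, the circuit is autoregulatory. Fusing the repressor to a LOV domain and degron presumably lets light control repressor degradation, and thereby GFP output.

Downstream, an FRT site sits directly ahead of a hygromycin resistance gene that has no annotated promoter of its own and is followed by an SV40 poly(A) signal. This arrangement is typical of FLP-mediated single-copy integration into a genomic FRT landing site, where insertion activates hygromycin resistance for stable cell line selection.
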