Features (pLannotate 1.2.2; 32 found; start..end, strand, type, name):
      4..383     +  enhancer       CMV enhancer: human cytomegalovirus immediate early enhancer
    384..582     +  promoter       CMV promoter: human cytomegalovirus (CMV) immediate early promoter
    581..602     +  promoter       PLtetO-1 promoter (fragment): modified phage lambda PL promoter with tet operator sites (Lutz and Bujard, 1997)
    608..627     +  promoter       tight TRE promoter (fragment): Tet-responsive promoter PTight, consisting of seven tet operator sequences followed by the minimal CMV promoter
    694..718     +  misc_feature   MCS (fragment): pUC18/19 multiple cloning site
    719..779     +  promoter       SV40 promoter (fragment): SV40 early promoter
    810..1382    +  intron         β-globin intron: intron from rabbit β-globin gene
   1400..2119    +  CDS            EGFP: the original enhanced GFP (Yang et al., 1996) mammalian codon-optimized
   2134..2522    +  misc_feature   WPRE: woodchuck hepatitis virus posttranscriptional regulatory element
   2566..2790    +  polyA_signal   bGH poly(A) signal: bovine growth hormone polyadenylation signal
   2798..3177    +  enhancer       CMV enhancer: human cytomegalovirus immediate early enhancer
   3178..3376    +  promoter       CMV promoter: human cytomegalovirus (CMV) immediate early promoter
   3375..3396    +  promoter       PLtetO-1 promoter (fragment): modified phage lambda PL promoter with tet operator sites (Lutz and Bujard, 1997)
   3402..3421    +  promoter       tight TRE promoter (fragment): Tet-responsive promoter PTight, consisting of seven tet operator sequences followed by the minimal CMV promoter
   3517..4136    +  CDS            rtTA3 (fragment): reverse tetracycline transactivator 3 activates expression from Tet-responsive promoters in the presence of doxycycline
   4135..4153    +  CDS            SV40 NLS (fragment): nuclear localization signal of SV40 (simian virus 40) large T antigen
   4195..4512    +  CDS            miniSOG: miniSOG is a basic (constitutively fluorescent) cyan fluorescent protein published in 2011, derived from Arabidopsis thaliana. It requires the cofactor flavin for fluorescence.
   4623..5011    +  misc_feature   WPRE: woodchuck hepatitis virus posttranscriptional regulatory element
   5055..5279    +  polyA_signal   bGH poly(A) signal: bovine growth hormone polyadenylation signal
   5283..5304    +  promoter       SV40 promoter (fragment): SV40 enhancer and early promoter
   5325..5558    +  rep_origin     f1 ori (fragment) (sequence partly withheld): f1 bacteriophage origin of replication; arrow indicates direction of (+) strand synthesis
   5563..5610    +  protein_bind   FRT: FLP-mediated recombination occurs in the 8-bp core sequence TCTAGAAA (Turan and Bode, 2011). FLP recombinase from the Saccharomyces cerevisiae 2μ plasmid
   5618..6640    +  CDS            HygR: aminoglycoside phosphotransferase from E. coli; aph(4)-Ia; confers resistance to hygromycin
   6650..6775    +  CDS            ble (fragment): BLE_KLEPN - Experimental evidence at protein level: Swiss-Prot protein existence level 1. Binding protein with a strong affinity to the bleomycin family of antibiotics. Binds to CL990; an antimitotic-antibiotic compound. From Klebsiella pneumoniae.
   6770..6891    +  polyA_signal   SV40 poly(A) signal: SV40 polyadenylation signal
   6964..6980    -  protein_bind   lac operator: The lac repressor binds to the lac operator to inhibit transcription in E. coli. This inhibition can be relieved by adding lactose or isopropyl-β-D-thiogalactopyranoside (IPTG). lac repressor encoded by lacI
   6988..7018    -  promoter       lac promoter: promoter for the E. coli lac operon
   7033..7054    -  protein_bind   CAP binding site: CAP binding activates transcription in the presence of cAMP. E. coli catabolite activator protein
   7067..7159    -  CDS            lacI (fragment): lac repressor; lacI; The lac repressor binds to the lac operator to inhibit transcription in E. coli. This inhibition can be relieved by adding lactose or isopropyl-β-D-thiogalactopyranoside (IPTG).
   7342..7930    -  rep_origin     ori: high-copy-number ColE1/pMB1/pBR322/pUC origin of replication
   8101..8961    -  CDS            AmpR: β-lactamase; bla; confers resistance to ampicillin, carbenicillin, and related antibiotics
   8962..9066    -  promoter       AmpR promoter: bla
>Addgene plasmid #128273 | pMTG04-AmpFRT | depositor full sequence | sequence record 245702 | pMTG04-AmpFRT sequence 9097 bps
GACGACATTGATTATTGACTAGTTATTAATAGTAATCAATTACGGGGTCATTAGTTCATAGCCCATATAT
GGAGTTCCGCGTTACATAACTTACGGTAAATGGCCCGCCTGGCTGACCGCCCAACGACCCCCGCCCATTG
ACGTCAATAATGACGTATGTTCCCATAGTAACGCCAATAGGGACTTTCCATTGACGTCAATGGGTGGAGT
ATTTACGGTAAACTGCCCACTTGGCAGTACATCAAGTGTATCATATGCCAAGTACGCCCCCTATTGACGT
CAATGACGGTAAATGGCCCGCCTGGCATTATGCCCAGTACATGACCTTATGGGACTTTCCTACTTGGCAG
TACATCTACGTATTAGTCATCGCTATTACCATGGTGATGCGGTTTTGGCAGTACATCAATGGGCGTGGAT
AGCGGTTTGACTCACGGGGATTTCCAAGTCTCCACCCCATTGACGTCAATGGGAGTTTGTTTTGGCACCA
AAATCAACGGGACTTTCCAAAATGTCGTAACAACTCCGCCCCATTGACGCAAATGGGCGGTAGGCGTGTA
CGGTGGGAGGTCTATATAAGCATCCCTATCAGTGATAGAGATCAGATCTCCCTATCAGTGATAGAGAGCT
GTTTTGACCTCCATAGAAGACACCGGGACCGATCCAGCCTCCGGACTCTAGCGTTTAAACTTAAGCTTGG
TACCCGGGGATCCTCTAGGGCCTCTGAGCTATTCCAGAAGTAGTGAAGAGGCTTTTTTGGAGGCCTAGGC
TTTTGCAAAAAGCTCCGGATCGATCCTGAGAACTTCAGGGTGAGTTTGGGGACCCTTGATTGTTCTTTCT
TTTTCGCTATTGTAAAATTCATGTTATATGGAGGGGGCAAAGTTTTCAGGGTGTTGTTTAGAATGGGAAG
ATGTCCCTTGTATCACCATGGACCCTCATGATAATTTTGTTTCTTTCACTTTCTACTCTGTTGACAACCA
TTGTCTCCTCTTATTTTCTTTTCATTTTCTGTAACTTTTTCGTTAAACTTTAGCTTGCATTTGTAACGAA
TTTTTAAATTCACTTTTGTTTATTTGTCAGATTGTAAGTACTTTCTCTAATCACTTTTTTTTCAAGGCAA
TCAGGGTATATTATATTGTACTTCAGCACAGTTTTAGAGAACAATTGTTATAATTAAATGATAAGGTAGA
ATATTTCTGCATATAAATTCTGGCTGGCGTGGAAATATTCTTATTGGTAGAAACAACTACATCCTGGTCA
TCATCCTGCCTTTCTCTTTATGGTTACAATGATATACACTGTTTGAGATGAGGATAAAATACTCTGAGTC
CAAACCGGGCCCCTCTGCTAACCATGTTCATGCCTTCTTCTTTTTCCTACAGGTCCTGCAGGCGCCACCA
TGGTGAGCAAGGGCGAGGAGCTGTTCACCGGGGTGGTGCCCATCCTGGTCGAGCTGGACGGCGACGTAAA
CGGCCACAAGTTCAGCGTGTCCGGCGAGGGCGAGGGCGATGCCACCTACGGCAAGCTGACCCTGAAGTTC
ATCTGCACCACCGGCAAGCTGCCCGTGCCCTGGCCCACCCTCGTGACCACCCTGACCTACGGCGTGCAGT
GCTTCAGCCGCTACCCCGACCACATGAAGCAGCACGACTTCTTCAAGTCCGCCATGCCCGAAGGCTACGT
CCAGGAGCGCACCATCTTCTTCAAGGACGACGGCAACTACAAGACCCGCGCCGAGGTGAAGTTCGAGGGC
GACACCCTGGTGAACCGCATCGAGCTGAAGGGCATCGACTTCAAGGAGGACGGCAACATCCTGGGGCACA
AGCTGGAGTACAACTACAACAGCCACAACGTCTATATCATGGCCGACAAGCAGAAGAACGGCATCAAGGT
GAACTTCAAGATCCGCCACAACATCGAGGACGGCAGCGTGCAGCTCGCCGACCACTACCAGCAGAACACC
CCCATCGGCGACGGCCCCGTGCTGCTGCCCGACAACCACTACCTGAGCACCCAGTCCGCCCTGAGCAAAG
ACCCCAACGAGAAGCGCGATCACATGGTCCTGCTGGAGTTCGTGACCGCCGCCGGGATCACTCTCGGCAT
GGACGAGCTGTACAAGTAAACCGGTGCGGCCGCAATCAACCTCTGGATTACAAAATTTGTGAAAGATTGA
CTGGTATTCTTAACTATGTTGCTCCTTTTACGCTATGTGGATACGCTGCTTTAATGCCTTTGTATCATGC
TATTGCTTCCCGTATGGCTTTCATTTTCTCCTCCTTGTATAAATCCTGGTTGCTGTCTCTTTATGAGGAG
TTGTGGCCCGTTGTCAGGCAACGTGGCGTGGTGTGCACTGTGTTTGCTGACGCAACCCCCACTGGTTGGG
GCATTGCCACCACCTGTCAGCTCCTTTCCGGGACTTTCGCTTTCCCCCTCCCTATTGCCACGGCGGAACT
CATCGCCGCCTGCCTTGCCCGCTGCTGGACAGGGGCTCGGCTGTTGGGCACTGACAATTCCGTGGTGTTG
TCCTCGAGTCTAGAGGGCCCGTTTAAACCCGCTGATCAGCCTCGACTGTGCCTTCTAGTTGCCAGCCATC
TGTTGTTTGCCCCTCCCCCGTGCCTTCCTTGACCCTGGAAGGTGCCACTCCCACTGTCCTTTCCTAATAA
AATGAGGAAATTGCATCGCATTGTCTGAGTAGGTGTCATTCTATTCTGGGGGGTGGGGTGGGGCAGGACA
GCAAGGGGGAGGATTGGGAAGACAATAGCAGGCATGCTGGGGATGCGGTGGGCTCTATGGACGCGTTGAC
ATTGATTATTGACTAGTTATTAATAGTAATCAATTACGGGGTCATTAGTTCATAGCCCATATATGGAGTT
CCGCGTTACATAACTTACGGTAAATGGCCCGCCTGGCTGACCGCCCAACGACCCCCGCCCATTGACGTCA
ATAATGACGTATGTTCCCATAGTAACGCCAATAGGGACTTTCCATTGACGTCAATGGGTGGAGTATTTAC
GGTAAACTGCCCACTTGGCAGTACATCAAGTGTATCATATGCCAAGTACGCCCCCTATTGACGTCAATGA
CGGTAAATGGCCCGCCTGGCATTATGCCCAGTACATGACCTTATGGGACTTTCCTACTTGGCAGTACATC
TACGTATTAGTCATCGCTATTACCATGGTGATGCGGTTTTGGCAGTACATCAATGGGCGTGGATAGCGGT
TTGACTCACGGGGATTTCCAAGTCTCCACCCCATTGACGTCAATGGGAGTTTGTTTTGGCACCAAAATCA
ACGGGACTTTCCAAAATGTCGTAACAACTCCGCCCCATTGACGCAAATGGGCGGTAGGCGTGTACGGTGG
GAGGTCTATATAAGCATCCCTATCAGTGATAGAGATCAGATCTCCCTATCAGTGATAGAGAGCTGTTTTG
ACCTCCATAGAAGACACCGGGACCGATCCAGCCTCCGGACTCTAGCGTTTAAACTTAAGCTTGGTACCCG
GGGATCCACCATGGGTTCTAGACTGGACAAGAGCAAAGTCATAAACTCTGCTCTGGAATTACTCAATGAA
GTCGGTATCGAAGGCCTGACGACAAGGAAACTCGCTCAAAAGCTGGGAGTTGAGCAGCCTACCCTGTACT
GGCACGTGAAGAACAAGCGGGCCCTGCTCGATGCCCTGGCAATCGAGATGCTGGACAGGCATCATACCCA
CTTCTGCCCCCTGGAAGGCGAGTCATGGCAAGACTTTCTGCGGAACAACGCCAAGTCATTCCGCTGTGCT
CTCCTCTCACATCGCGACGGGGCTAAAGTGCATCTCGGCACCCGCCCAACAGAGAAACAGTACGAAACCC
TGGAAAATCAGCTCGCGTTCCTGTGTCAGCAAGGCTTCTCCCTGGAGAACGCACTGTACGCTCTGTCCGC
CGTGGGCCACTTTACACTGGGCTGCGTATTGGAGGATCAGGAGCATCAAGTAGCAAAAGAGGAAAGAGAG
ACACCTACCACCGATTCTATGCCCCCACTTCTGAGACAAGCAATTGAGCTGTTCGACCATCAGGGAGCCG
AACCTGCCTTCCTTTTCGGCCTGGAACTAATCATATGTGGCCTGGAGAAACAGCTAAAGTGCGAAAGCGG
CGGGCCAAAAAAGAAGAGAAAGGCTAGCGGCGCCGGCGCCTTTTTGGCTACTACACTTGAACGTATTGAG
AAGAACTTTGTCATTACTGACCCAAGGTTGCCAGATAATCCCATTATATTCGCGTCCGATAGTTTCTTGC
AGTTGACAGAATATAGCCGTGAAGAAATTTTGGGAAGAAACTGCAGGTTTCTACAAGGTCCTGAAACTGA
TCGCGCGACAGTGAGAAAAATTAGAGATGCCATAGATAACCAAACAGAGGTCACTGTTCAGCTGATTAAT
TATACAAAGAGTGGTAAAAAGTTCTGGAACCTCTTTCACTTGCAGCCTATGCGAGATCAGAAGGGAGATG
TCCAGTACTTTATTGGGGTTCAGTTGGATGGAACTGAGCATGTCCGAGATGCTGCCGAGAGAGAGGGCGT
GATGCTGGCCAAGAAGACCGCCGAGAACATCGACGAGGCCGCCCGCCGCCGCGGCTAAACCGGTGCGGCC
GCAATCAACCTCTGGATTACAAAATTTGTGAAAGATTGACTGGTATTCTTAACTATGTTGCTCCTTTTAC
GCTATGTGGATACGCTGCTTTAATGCCTTTGTATCATGCTATTGCTTCCCGTATGGCTTTCATTTTCTCC
TCCTTGTATAAATCCTGGTTGCTGTCTCTTTATGAGGAGTTGTGGCCCGTTGTCAGGCAACGTGGCGTGG
TGTGCACTGTGTTTGCTGACGCAACCCCCACTGGTTGGGGCATTGCCACCACCTGTCAGCTCCTTTCCGG
GACTTTCGCTTTCCCCCTCCCTATTGCCACGGCGGAACTCATCGCCGCCTGCCTTGCCCGCTGCTGGACA
GGGGCTCGGCTGTTGGGCACTGACAATTCCGTGGTGTTGTCCTCGAGTCTAGAGGGCCCGTTTAAACCCG
CTGATCAGCCTCGACTGTGCCTTCTAGTTGCCAGCCATCTGTTGTTTGCCCCTCCCCCGTGCCTTCCTTG
ACCCTGGAAGGTGCCACTCCCACTGTCCTTTCCTAATAAAATGAGGAAATTGCATCGCATTGTCTGAGTA
GGTGTCATTCTATTCTGGGGGGTGGGGTGGGGCAGGACAGCAAGGGGGAGGATTGGGAAGACAATAGCAG
GCATGCTGGGGATGCGGTGGGCTCTATGGCTTCTGAGGCGGAAAGAACCAGCTGGGGCTCTAGGGGGTAT
CCCC
[124 nt withheld, positions 5325-5448]
C
[91 nt withheld, positions 5450-5540]
AGGGTGATGGTTCACGTACCTAGAAGTTCCTATTCCGAAGTTCCTATTCTCTAGAAAGTATAGGAACTTC
CTTGGCCAAAAAGCCTGAACTCACCGCGACGTCTGTCGAGAAGTTTCTGATCGAAAAGTTCGACAGCGTC
TCCGACCTGATGCAGCTCTCGGAGGGCGAAGAATCTCGTGCTTTCAGCTTCGATGTAGGAGGGCGTGGAT
ATGTCCTGCGGGTAAATAGCTGCGCCGATGGTTTCTACAAAGATCGTTATGTTTATCGGCACTTTGCATC
GGCCGCGCTCCCGATTCCGGAAGTGCTTGACATTGGGGAATTCAGCGAGAGCCTGACCTATTGCATCTCC
CGCCGTGCACAGGGTGTCACGTTGCAAGACCTGCCTGAAACCGAACTGCCCGCTGTTCTGCAGCCGGTCG
CGGAGGCCATGGATGCGATCGCTGCGGCCGATCTTAGCCAGACGAGCGGGTTCGGCCCATTCGGACCGCA
AGGAATCGGTCAATACACTACATGGCGTGATTTCATATGCGCGATTGCTGATCCCCATGTGTATCACTGG
CAAACTGTGATGGACGACACCGTCAGTGCGTCCGTCGCGCAGGCTCTCGATGAGCTGATGCTTTGGGCCG
AGGACTGCCCCGAAGTCCGGCACCTCGTGCACGCGGATTTCGGCTCCAACAATGTCCTGACGGACAATGG
CCGCATAACAGCGGTCATTGACTGGAGCGAGGCGATGTTCGGGGATTCCCAATACGAGGTCGCCAACATC
TTCTTCTGGAGGCCGTGGTTGGCTTGTATGGAGCAGCAGACGCGCTACTTCGAGCGGAGGCATCCGGAGC
TTGCAGGATCGCCGCGGCTCCGGGCGTATATGCTCCGCATTGGTCTTGACCAACTCTATCAGAGCTTGGT
TGACGGCAATTTCGATGATGCAGCTTGGGCGCAGGGTCGATGCGACGCAATCGTCCGATCCGGAGCCGGG
ACTGTCGGGCGTACACAAATCGCCCGCAGAAGCGCGGCCGTCTGGACCGATGGCTGTGTAGAAGTACTCG
CCGATAGTGGAAACCGACGCCCCAGCACTCGTCCGAGGGCAAAGGAATAGCACGTACTACGAGATTTCGA
TTCCACCGCCGCCTTCTATGAAAGGTTGGGCTTCGGAATCGTTTTCCGGGACGCCGGCTGGATGATCCTC
CAGCGCGGGGATCTCATGCTGGAGTTCTTCGCCCACCCCAACTTGTTTATTGCAGCTTATAATGGTTACA
AATAAAGCAATAGCATCACAAATTTCACAAATAAAGCATTTTTTTCACTGCATTCTAGTTGTGGTTTGTC
CAAACTCATCAATGTATCTTATCATGTCTGTATACCGTCGACCTCTAGCTAGAGCTTGGCGTAATCATGG
TCATAGCTGTTTCCTGTGTGAAATTGTTATCCGCTCACAATTCCACACAACATACGAGCCGGAAGCATAA
AGTGTAAAGCCTGGGGTGCCTAATGAGTGAGCTAACTCACATTAATTGCGTTGCGCTCACTGCCCGCTTT
CCAGTCGGGAAACCTGTCGTGCCAGCTGCATTAATGAATCGGCCAACGCGCGGGGAGAGGCGGTTTGCGT
ATTGGGCGCTCTTCCGCTTCCTCGCTCACTGACTCGCTGCGCTCGGTCGTTCGGCTGCGGCGAGCGGTAT
CAGCTCACTCAAAGGCGGTAATACGGTTATCCACAGAATCAGGGGATAACGCAGGAAAGAACATGTGAGC
AAAAGGCCAGCAAAAGGCCAGGAACCGTAAAAAGGCCGCGTTGCTGGCGTTTTTCCATAGGCTCCGCCCC
CCTGACGAGCATCACAAAAATCGACGCTCAAGTCAGAGGTGGCGAAACCCGACAGGACTATAAAGATACC
AGGCGTTTCCCCCTGGAAGCTCCCTCGTGCGCTCTCCTGTTCCGACCCTGCCGCTTACCGGATACCTGTC
CGCCTTTCTCCCTTCGGGAAGCGTGGCGCTTTCTCATAGCTCACGCTGTAGGTATCTCAGTTCGGTGTAG
GTCGTTCGCTCCAAGCTGGGCTGTGTGCACGAACCCCCCGTTCAGCCCGACCGCTGCGCCTTATCCGGTA
ACTATCGTCTTGAGTCCAACCCGGTAAGACACGACTTATCGCCACTGGCAGCAGCCACTGGTAACAGGAT
TAGCAGAGCGAGGTATGTAGGCGGTGCTACAGAGTTCTTGAAGTGGTGGCCTAACTACGGCTACACTAGA
AGGACAGTATTTGGTATCTGCGCTCTGCTGAAGCCAGTTACCTTCGGAAAAAGAGTTGGTAGCTCTTGAT
CCGGCAAACAAACCACCGCTGGTAGCGGTGGTTTTTTTGTTTGCAAGCAGCAGATTACGCGCAGAAAAAA
AGGATCTCAAGAAGATCCTTTGATCTTTTCTACGGGGTCTGACGCTCAGTGGAACGAAAACTCACGTTAA
GGGATTTTGGTCATGAGATTATCAAAAAGGATCTTCACCTAGATCCTTTTAAATTAAAAATGAAGTTTTA
AATCAATCTAAAGTATATATGAGTAAACTTGGTCTGACAGTTACCAATGCTTAATCAGTGAGGCACCTAT
CTCAGCGATCTGTCTATTTCGTTCATCCATAGTTGCCTGACTCCCCGTCGTGTAGATAACTACGATACGG
GAGGGCTTACCATCTGGCCCCAGTGCTGCAATGATACCGCGAGACCCACGCTCACCGGCTCCAGATTTAT
CAGCAATAAACCAGCCAGCCGGAAGGGCCGAGCGCAGAAGTGGTCCTGCAACTTTATCCGCCTCCATCCA
GTCTATTAATTGTTGCCGGGAAGCTAGAGTAAGTAGTTCGCCAGTTAATAGTTTGCGCAACGTTGTTGCC
ATTGCTACAGGCATCGTGGTGTCACGCTCGTCGTTTGGTATGGCTTCATTCAGCTCCGGTTCCCAACGAT
CAAGGCGAGTTACATGATCCCCCATGTTGTGCAAAAAAGCGGTTAGCTCCTTCGGTCCTCCGATCGTTGT
CAGAAGTAAGTTGGCCGCAGTGTTATCACTCATGGTTATGGCAGCACTGCATAATTCTCTTACTGTCATG
CCATCCGTAAGATGCTTTTCTGTGACTGGTGAGTACTCAACCAAGTCATTCTGAGAATAGTGTATGCGGC
GACCGAGTTGCTCTTGCCCGGCGTCAATACGGGATAATACCGCGCCACATAGCAGAACTTTAAAAGTGCT
CATCATTGGAAAACGTTCTTCGGGGCGAAAACTCTCAAGGATCTTACCGCTGTTGAGATCCAGTTCGATG
TAACCCACTCGTGCACCCAACTGATCTTCAGCATCTTTTACTTTCACCAGCGTTTCTGGGTGAGCAAAAA
CAGGAAGGCAAAATGCCGCAAAAAAGGGAATAAGGGCGACACGGAAATGTTGAATACTCATACTCTTCCT
TTTTCAATATTATTGAAGCATTTATCAGGGTTATTGTCTCATGAGCGGATACATATTTGAATGTATTTAG
AAAAATAAACAAATAGGGGTTCCGCGCACATTTCCCCGAAAAGTGCCACCTGACGTC
