Features (pLannotate 1.2.2; 32 found; start..end, strand, type, name):
      1..380     +  enhancer       CMV enhancer: human cytomegalovirus immediate early enhancer
    381..579     +  promoter       CMV promoter: human cytomegalovirus (CMV) immediate early promoter
    578..599     +  promoter       PLtetO-1 promoter (fragment): modified phage lambda PL promoter with tet operator sites (Lutz and Bujard, 1997)
    605..624     +  promoter       tight TRE promoter (fragment): Tet-responsive promoter PTight, consisting of seven tet operator sequences followed by the minimal CMV promoter
    691..715     +  misc_feature   MCS (fragment): pUC18/19 multiple cloning site
    716..776     +  promoter       SV40 promoter (fragment): SV40 early promoter
    807..1379    +  intron         β-globin intron: intron from rabbit β-globin gene
   1397..2116    +  CDS            EGFP: the original enhanced GFP (Yang et al., 1996) mammalian codon-optimized
   2131..2519    +  misc_feature   WPRE: woodchuck hepatitis virus posttranscriptional regulatory element
   2563..2787    +  polyA_signal   bGH poly(A) signal: bovine growth hormone polyadenylation signal
   2795..3174    +  enhancer       CMV enhancer: human cytomegalovirus immediate early enhancer
   3175..3373    +  promoter       CMV promoter: human cytomegalovirus (CMV) immediate early promoter
   3372..3393    +  promoter       PLtetO-1 promoter (fragment): modified phage lambda PL promoter with tet operator sites (Lutz and Bujard, 1997)
   3399..3418    +  promoter       tight TRE promoter (fragment): Tet-responsive promoter PTight, consisting of seven tet operator sequences followed by the minimal CMV promoter
   3514..4133    +  CDS            rtTA3 (fragment): reverse tetracycline transactivator 3 activates expression from Tet-responsive promoters in the presence of doxycycline
   4132..4150    +  CDS            SV40 NLS (fragment): nuclear localization signal of SV40 (simian virus 40) large T antigen
   4192..4509    +  CDS            miniSOG: miniSOG is a basic (constitutively fluorescent) cyan fluorescent protein published in 2011, derived from Arabidopsis thaliana. It requires the cofactor flavin for fluorescence.
   4620..5008    +  misc_feature   WPRE: woodchuck hepatitis virus posttranscriptional regulatory element
   5052..5276    +  polyA_signal   bGH poly(A) signal: bovine growth hormone polyadenylation signal
   5280..5301    +  promoter       SV40 promoter (fragment): SV40 enhancer and early promoter
   5322..5555    +  rep_origin     f1 ori (fragment) (sequence partly withheld): f1 bacteriophage origin of replication; arrow indicates direction of (+) strand synthesis
   5560..5607    +  protein_bind   FRT: FLP-mediated recombination occurs in the 8-bp core sequence TCTAGAAA (Turan and Bode, 2011). FLP recombinase from the Saccharomyces cerevisiae 2μ plasmid
   5615..6637    +  CDS            HygR: aminoglycoside phosphotransferase from E. coli; aph(4)-Ia; confers resistance to hygromycin
   6647..6772    +  CDS            ble (fragment): BLE_KLEPN - Experimental evidence at protein level: Swiss-Prot protein existence level 1. Binding protein with a strong affinity to the bleomycin family of antibiotics. Binds to CL990; an antimitotic-antibiotic compound. From Klebsiella pneumoniae.
   6767..6888    +  polyA_signal   SV40 poly(A) signal: SV40 polyadenylation signal
   6961..6977    -  protein_bind   lac operator: The lac repressor binds to the lac operator to inhibit transcription in E. coli. This inhibition can be relieved by adding lactose or isopropyl-β-D-thiogalactopyranoside (IPTG). lac repressor encoded by lacI
   6985..7015    -  promoter       lac promoter: promoter for the E. coli lac operon
   7030..7051    -  protein_bind   CAP binding site: CAP binding activates transcription in the presence of cAMP. E. coli catabolite activator protein
   7064..7156    -  CDS            lacI (fragment): lac repressor; lacI; The lac repressor binds to the lac operator to inhibit transcription in E. coli. This inhibition can be relieved by adding lactose or isopropyl-β-D-thiogalactopyranoside (IPTG).
   7339..7927    -  rep_origin     ori: high-copy-number ColE1/pMB1/pBR322/pUC origin of replication
   8098..8958    -  CDS            AmpR: β-lactamase; bla; confers resistance to ampicillin, carbenicillin, and related antibiotics
   8959..9063    -  promoter       AmpR promoter: bla
>Addgene plasmid #128273 | pMTG04-AmpFRT | addgene full sequence | sequence record 251897 | Addgene NGS Result
GACATTGATTATTGACTAGTTATTAATAGTAATCAATTACGGGGTCATTAGTTCATAGCCCATATATGGA
GTTCCGCGTTACATAACTTACGGTAAATGGCCCGCCTGGCTGACCGCCCAACGACCCCCGCCCATTGACG
TCAATAATGACGTATGTTCCCATAGTAACGCCAATAGGGACTTTCCATTGACGTCAATGGGTGGAGTATT
TACGGTAAACTGCCCACTTGGCAGTACATCAAGTGTATCATATGCCAAGTACGCCCCCTATTGACGTCAA
TGACGGTAAATGGCCCGCCTGGCATTATGCCCAGTACATGACCTTATGGGACTTTCCTACTTGGCAGTAC
ATCTACGTATTAGTCATCGCTATTACCATGGTGATGCGGTTTTGGCAGTACATCAATGGGCGTGGATAGC
GGTTTGACTCACGGGGATTTCCAAGTCTCCACCCCATTGACGTCAATGGGAGTTTGTTTTGGCACCAAAA
TCAACGGGACTTTCCAAAATGTCGTAACAACTCCGCCCCATTGACGCAAATGGGCGGTAGGCGTGTACGG
TGGGAGGTCTATATAAGCATCCCTATCAGTGATAGAGATCAGATCTCCCTATCAGTGATAGAGAGCTGTT
TTGACCTCCATAGAAGACACCGGGACCGATCCAGCCTCCGGACTCTAGCGTTTAAACTTAAGCTTGGTAC
CCGGGGATCCTCTAGGGCCTCTGAGCTATTCCAGAAGTAGTGAAGAGGCTTTTTTGGAGGCCTAGGCTTT
TGCAAAAAGCTCCGGATCGATCCTGAGAACTTCAGGGTGAGTTTGGGGACCCTTGATTGTTCTTTCTTTT
TCGCTATTGTAAAATTCATGTTATATGGAGGGGGCAAAGTTTTCAGGGTGTTGTTTAGAATGGGAAGATG
TCCCTTGTATCACCATGGACCCTCATGATAATTTTGTTTCTTTCACTTTCTACTCTGTTGACAACCATTG
TCTCCTCTTATTTTCTTTTCATTTTCTGTAACTTTTTCGTTAAACTTTAGCTTGCATTTGTAACGAATTT
TTAAATTCACTTTTGTTTATTTGTCAGATTGTAAGTACTTTCTCTAATCACTTTTTTTTCAAGGCAATCA
GGGTATATTATATTGTACTTCAGCACAGTTTTAGAGAACAATTGTTATAATTAAATGATAAGGTAGAATA
TTTCTGCATATAAATTCTGGCTGGCGTGGAAATATTCTTATTGGTAGAAACAACTACATCCTGGTCATCA
TCCTGCCTTTCTCTTTATGGTTACAATGATATACACTGTTTGAGATGAGGATAAAATACTCTGAGTCCAA
ACCGGGCCCCTCTGCTAACCATGTTCATGCCTTCTTCTTTTTCCTACAGGTCCTGCAGGCGCCACCATGG
TGAGCAAGGGCGAGGAGCTGTTCACCGGGGTGGTGCCCATCCTGGTCGAGCTGGACGGCGACGTAAACGG
CCACAAGTTCAGCGTGTCCGGCGAGGGCGAGGGCGATGCCACCTACGGCAAGCTGACCCTGAAGTTCATC
TGCACCACCGGCAAGCTGCCCGTGCCCTGGCCCACCCTCGTGACCACCCTGACCTACGGCGTGCAGTGCT
TCAGCCGCTACCCCGACCACATGAAGCAGCACGACTTCTTCAAGTCCGCCATGCCCGAAGGCTACGTCCA
GGAGCGCACCATCTTCTTCAAGGACGACGGCAACTACAAGACCCGCGCCGAGGTGAAGTTCGAGGGCGAC
ACCCTGGTGAACCGCATCGAGCTGAAGGGCATCGACTTCAAGGAGGACGGCAACATCCTGGGGCACAAGC
TGGAGTACAACTACAACAGCCACAACGTCTATATCATGGCCGACAAGCAGAAGAACGGCATCAAGGTGAA
CTTCAAGATCCGCCACAACATCGAGGACGGCAGCGTGCAGCTCGCCGACCACTACCAGCAGAACACCCCC
ATCGGCGACGGCCCCGTGCTGCTGCCCGACAACCACTACCTGAGCACCCAGTCCGCCCTGAGCAAAGACC
CCAACGAGAAGCGCGATCACATGGTCCTGCTGGAGTTCGTGACCGCCGCCGGGATCACTCTCGGCATGGA
CGAGCTGTACAAGTAAACCGGTGCGGCCGCAATCAACCTCTGGATTACAAAATTTGTGAAAGATTGACTG
GTATTCTTAACTATGTTGCTCCTTTTACGCTATGTGGATACGCTGCTTTAATGCCTTTGTATCATGCTAT
TGCTTCCCGTATGGCTTTCATTTTCTCCTCCTTGTATAAATCCTGGTTGCTGTCTCTTTATGAGGAGTTG
TGGCCCGTTGTCAGGCAACGTGGCGTGGTGTGCACTGTGTTTGCTGACGCAACCCCCACTGGTTGGGGCA
TTGCCACCACCTGTCAGCTCCTTTCCGGGACTTTCGCTTTCCCCCTCCCTATTGCCACGGCGGAACTCAT
CGCCGCCTGCCTTGCCCGCTGCTGGACAGGGGCTCGGCTGTTGGGCACTGACAATTCCGTGGTGTTGTCC
TCGAGTCTAGAGGGCCCGTTTAAACCCGCTGATCAGCCTCGACTGTGCCTTCTAGTTGCCAGCCATCTGT
TGTTTGCCCCTCCCCCGTGCCTTCCTTGACCCTGGAAGGTGCCACTCCCACTGTCCTTTCCTAATAAAAT
GAGGAAATTGCATCGCATTGTCTGAGTAGGTGTCATTCTATTCTGGGGGGTGGGGTGGGGCAGGACAGCA
AGGGGGAGGATTGGGAAGACAATAGCAGGCATGCTGGGGATGCGGTGGGCTCTATGGACGCGTTGACATT
GATTATTGACTAGTTATTAATAGTAATCAATTACGGGGTCATTAGTTCATAGCCCATATATGGAGTTCCG
CGTTACATAACTTACGGTAAATGGCCCGCCTGGCTGACCGCCCAACGACCCCCGCCCATTGACGTCAATA
ATGACGTATGTTCCCATAGTAACGCCAATAGGGACTTTCCATTGACGTCAATGGGTGGAGTATTTACGGT
AAACTGCCCACTTGGCAGTACATCAAGTGTATCATATGCCAAGTACGCCCCCTATTGACGTCAATGACGG
TAAATGGCCCGCCTGGCATTATGCCCAGTACATGACCTTATGGGACTTTCCTACTTGGCAGTACATCTAC
GTATTAGTCATCGCTATTACCATGGTGATGCGGTTTTGGCAGTACATCAATGGGCGTGGATAGCGGTTTG
ACTCACGGGGATTTCCAAGTCTCCACCCCATTGACGTCAATGGGAGTTTGTTTTGGCACCAAAATCAACG
GGACTTTCCAAAATGTCGTAACAACTCCGCCCCATTGACGCAAATGGGCGGTAGGCGTGTACGGTGGGAG
GTCTATATAAGCATCCCTATCAGTGATAGAGATCAGATCTCCCTATCAGTGATAGAGAGCTGTTTTGACC
TCCATAGAAGACACCGGGACCGATCCAGCCTCCGGACTCTAGCGTTTAAACTTAAGCTTGGTACCCGGGG
ATCCACCATGGGTTCTAGACTGGACAAGAGCAAAGTCATAAACTCTGCTCTGGAATTACTCAATGAAGTC
GGTATCGAAGGCCTGACGACAAGGAAACTCGCTCAAAAGCTGGGAGTTGAGCAGCCTACCCTGTACTGGC
ACGTGAAGAACAAGCGGGCCCTGCTCGATGCCCTGGCAATCGAGATGCTGGACAGGCATCATACCCACTT
CTGCCCCCTGGAAGGCGAGTCATGGCAAGACTTTCTGCGGAACAACGCCAAGTCATTCCGCTGTGCTCTC
CTCTCACATCGCGACGGGGCTAAAGTGCATCTCGGCACCCGCCCAACAGAGAAACAGTACGAAACCCTGG
AAAATCAGCTCGCGTTCCTGTGTCAGCAAGGCTTCTCCCTGGAGAACGCACTGTACGCTCTGTCCGCCGT
GGGCCACTTTACACTGGGCTGCGTATTGGAGGATCAGGAGCATCAAGTAGCAAAAGAGGAAAGAGAGACA
CCTACCACCGATTCTATGCCCCCACTTCTGAGACAAGCAATTGAGCTGTTCGACCATCAGGGAGCCGAAC
CTGCCTTCCTTTTCGGCCTGGAACTAATCATATGTGGCCTGGAGAAACAGCTAAAGTGCGAAAGCGGCGG
GCCAAAAAAGAAGAGAAAGGCTAGCGGCGCCGGCGCCTTTTTGGCTACTACACTTGAACGTATTGAGAAG
AACTTTGTCATTACTGACCCAAGGTTGCCAGATAATCCCATTATATTCGCGTCCGATAGTTTCTTGCAGT
TGACAGAATATAGCCGTGAAGAAATTTTGGGAAGAAACTGCAGGTTTCTACAAGGTCCTGAAACTGATCG
CGCGACAGTGAGAAAAATTAGAGATGCCATAGATAACCAAACAGAGGTCACTGTTCAGCTGATTAATTAT
ACAAAGAGTGGTAAAAAGTTCTGGAACCTCTTTCACTTGCAGCCTATGCGAGATCAGAAGGGAGATGTCC
AGTACTTTATTGGGGTTCAGTTGGATGGAACTGAGCATGTCCGAGATGCTGCCGAGAGAGAGGGCGTGAT
GCTGGCCAAGAAGACCGCCGAGAACATCGACGAGGCCGCCCGCCGCCGCGGCTAAACCGGTGCGGCCGCA
ATCAACCTCTGGATTACAAAATTTGTGAAAGATTGACTGGTATTCTTAACTATGTTGCTCCTTTTACGCT
ATGTGGATACGCTGCTTTAATGCCTTTGTATCATGCTATTGCTTCCCGTATGGCTTTCATTTTCTCCTCC
TTGTATAAATCCTGGTTGCTGTCTCTTTATGAGGAGTTGTGGCCCGTTGTCAGGCAACGTGGCGTGGTGT
GCACTGTGTTTGCTGACGCAACCCCCACTGGTTGGGGCATTGCCACCACCTGTCAGCTCCTTTCCGGGAC
TTTCGCTTTCCCCCTCCCTATTGCCACGGCGGAACTCATCGCCGCCTGCCTTGCCCGCTGCTGGACAGGG
GCTCGGCTGTTGGGCACTGACAATTCCGTGGTGTTGTCCTCGAGTCTAGAGGGCCCGTTTAAACCCGCTG
ATCAGCCTCGACTGTGCCTTCTAGTTGCCAGCCATCTGTTGTTTGCCCCTCCCCCGTGCCTTCCTTGACC
CTGGAAGGTGCCACTCCCACTGTCCTTTCCTAATAAAATGAGGAAATTGCATCGCATTGTCTGAGTAGGT
GTCATTCTATTCTGGGGGGTGGGGTGGGGCAGGACAGCAAGGGGGAGGATTGGGAAGACAATAGCAGGCA
TGCTGGGGATGCGGTGGGCTCTATGGCTTCTGAGGCGGAAAGAACCAGCTGGGGCTCTAGGGGGTATCCC
C
[124 nt withheld, positions 5322-5445]
C
[91 nt withheld, positions 5447-5537]
AGGGTGATGGTTCACGTACCTAGAAGTTCCTATTCCGAAGTTCCTATTCTCTAGAAAGTATAGGAACTTC
CTTGGCCAAAAAGCCTGAACTCACCGCGACGTCTGTCGAGAAGTTTCTGATCGAAAAGTTCGACAGCGTC
TCCGACCTGATGCAGCTCTCGGAGGGCGAAGAATCTCGTGCTTTCAGCTTCGATGTAGGAGGGCGTGGAT
ATGTCCTGCGGGTAAATAGCTGCGCCGATGGTTTCTACAAAGATCGTTATGTTTATCGGCACTTTGCATC
GGCCGCGCTCCCGATTCCGGAAGTGCTTGACATTGGGGAATTCAGCGAGAGCCTGACCTATTGCATCTCC
CGCCGTGCACAGGGTGTCACGTTGCAAGACCTGCCTGAAACCGAACTGCCCGCTGTTCTGCAGCCGGTCG
CGGAGGCCATGGATGCGATCGCTGCGGCCGATCTTAGCCAGACGAGCGGGTTCGGCCCATTCGGACCGCA
AGGAATCGGTCAATACACTACATGGCGTGATTTCATATGCGCGATTGCTGATCCCCATGTGTATCACTGG
CAAACTGTGATGGACGACACCGTCAGTGCGTCCGTCGCGCAGGCTCTCGATGAGCTGATGCTTTGGGCCG
AGGACTGCCCCGAAGTCCGGCACCTCGTGCACGCGGATTTCGGCTCCAACAATGTCCTGACGGACAATGG
CCGCATAACAGCGGTCATTGACTGGAGCGAGGCGATGTTCGGGGATTCCCAATACGAGGTCGCCAACATC
TTCTTCTGGAGGCCGTGGTTGGCTTGTATGGAGCAGCAGACGCGCTACTTCGAGCGGAGGCATCCGGAGC
TTGCAGGATCGCCGCGGCTCCGGGCGTATATGCTCCGCATTGGTCTTGACCAACTCTATCAGAGCTTGGT
TGACGGCAATTTCGATGATGCAGCTTGGGCGCAGGGTCGATGCGACGCAATCGTCCGATCCGGAGCCGGG
ACTGTCGGGCGTACACAAATCGCCCGCAGAAGCGCGGCCGTCTGGACCGATGGCTGTGTAGAAGTACTCG
CCGATAGTGGAAACCGACGCCCCAGCACTCGTCCGAGGGCAAAGGAATAGCACGTACTACGAGATTTCGA
TTCCACCGCCGCCTTCTATGAAAGGTTGGGCTTCGGAATCGTTTTCCGGGACGCCGGCTGGATGATCCTC
CAGCGCGGGGATCTCATGCTGGAGTTCTTCGCCCACCCCAACTTGTTTATTGCAGCTTATAATGGTTACA
AATAAAGCAATAGCATCACAAATTTCACAAATAAAGCATTTTTTTCACTGCATTCTAGTTGTGGTTTGTC
CAAACTCATCAATGTATCTTATCATGTCTGTATACCGTCGACCTCTAGCTAGAGCTTGGCGTAATCATGG
TCATAGCTGTTTCCTGTGTGAAATTGTTATCCGCTCACAATTCCACACAACATACGAGCCGGAAGCATAA
AGTGTAAAGCCTGGGGTGCCTAATGAGTGAGCTAACTCACATTAATTGCGTTGCGCTCACTGCCCGCTTT
CCAGTCGGGAAACCTGTCGTGCCAGCTGCATTAATGAATCGGCCAACGCGCGGGGAGAGGCGGTTTGCGT
ATTGGGCGCTCTTCCGCTTCCTCGCTCACTGACTCGCTGCGCTCGGTCGTTCGGCTGCGGCGAGCGGTAT
CAGCTCACTCAAAGGCGGTAATACGGTTATCCACAGAATCAGGGGATAACGCAGGAAAGAACATGTGAGC
AAAAGGCCAGCAAAAGGCCAGGAACCGTAAAAAGGCCGCGTTGCTGGCGTTTTTCCATAGGCTCCGCCCC
CCTGACGAGCATCACAAAAATCGACGCTCAAGTCAGAGGTGGCGAAACCCGACAGGACTATAAAGATACC
AGGCGTTTCCCCCTGGAAGCTCCCTCGTGCGCTCTCCTGTTCCGACCCTGCCGCTTACCGGATACCTGTC
CGCCTTTCTCCCTTCGGGAAGCGTGGCGCTTTCTCATAGCTCACGCTGTAGGTATCTCAGTTCGGTGTAG
GTCGTTCGCTCCAAGCTGGGCTGTGTGCACGAACCCCCCGTTCAGCCCGACCGCTGCGCCTTATCCGGTA
ACTATCGTCTTGAGTCCAACCCGGTAAGACACGACTTATCGCCACTGGCAGCAGCCACTGGTAACAGGAT
TAGCAGAGCGAGGTATGTAGGCGGTGCTACAGAGTTCTTGAAGTGGTGGCCTAACTACGGCTACACTAGA
AGAACAGTATTTGGTATCTGCGCTCTGCTGAAGCCAGTTACCTTCGGAAAAAGAGTTGGTAGCTCTTGAT
CCGGCAAACAAACCACCGCTGGTAGCGGTGGTTTTTTTGTTTGCAAGCAGCAGATTACGCGCAGAAAAAA
AGGATCTCAAGAAGATCCTTTGATCTTTTCTACGGGGTCTGACGCTCAGTGGAACGAAAACTCACGTTAA
GGGATTTTGGTCATGAGATTATCAAAAAGGATCTTCACCTAGATCCTTTTAAATTAAAAATGAAGTTTTA
AATCAATCTAAAGTATATATGAGTAAACTTGGTCTGACAGTTACCAATGCTTAATCAGTGAGGCACCTAT
CTCAGCGATCTGTCTATTTCGTTCATCCATAGTTGCCTGACTCCCCGTCGTGTAGATAACTACGATACGG
GAGGGCTTACCATCTGGCCCCAGTGCTGCAATGATACCGCGAGACCCACGCTCACCGGCTCCAGATTTAT
CAGCAATAAACCAGCCAGCCGGAAGGGCCGAGCGCAGAAGTGGTCCTGCAACTTTATCCGCCTCCATCCA
GTCTATTAATTGTTGCCGGGAAGCTAGAGTAAGTAGTTCGCCAGTTAATAGTTTGCGCAACGTTGTTGCC
ATTGCTACAGGCATCGTGGTGTCACGCTCGTCGTTTGGTATGGCTTCATTCAGCTCCGGTTCCCAACGAT
CAAGGCGAGTTACATGATCCCCCATGTTGTGCAAAAAAGCGGTTAGCTCCTTCGGTCCTCCGATCGTTGT
CAGAAGTAAGTTGGCCGCAGTGTTATCACTCATGGTTATGGCAGCACTGCATAATTCTCTTACTGTCATG
CCATCCGTAAGATGCTTTTCTGTGACTGGTGAGTACTCAACCAAGTCATTCTGAGAATAGTGTATGCGGC
GACCGAGTTGCTCTTGCCCGGCGTCAATACGGGATAATACCGCGCCACATAGCAGAACTTTAAAAGTGCT
CATCATTGGAAAACGTTCTTCGGGGCGAAAACTCTCAAGGATCTTACCGCTGTTGAGATCCAGTTCGATG
TAACCCACTCGTGCACCCAACTGATCTTCAGCATCTTTTACTTTCACCAGCGTTTCTGGGTGAGCAAAAA
CAGGAAGGCAAAATGCCGCAAAAAAGGGAATAAGGGCGACACGGAAATGTTGAATACTCATACTCTTCCT
TTTTCAATATTATTGAAGCATTTATCAGGGTTATTGTCTCATGAGCGGATACATATTTGAATGTATTTAG
AAAAATAAACAAATAGGGGTTCCGCGCACATTTCCCCGAAAAGTGCCACCTGACGTCGACGTT
